>Addgene plasmid #99082 | pRRG319-nlk | addgene full sequence | sequence record 191880 | Addgene NGS Result
AAAGGATCTTCTTGAGATCCTTTTTTTCTGCGCGTAATCTGCTGCTTGCAAACAAAAAAACCACCGCTAC
CAGCGGTGGTTTGTTTGCCGGATCAAGAGCTACCAACTCTTTTTCCGAAGGTAACTGGCTTCAGCAGAGC
GCAGATACCAAATACTGTTCTTCTAGTGTAGCCGTAGTTAGGCCACCACTTCAAGAACTCTGTAGCACCG
CCTACATACCTCGCTCTGCTAATCCTGTTACCAGTGGCTGCTGCCAGTGGCGATAAGTCGTGTCTTACCG
GGTTGGACTCAAGACGATAGTTACCGGATAAGGCGCAGCGGTCGGGCTGAACGGGGGGTTCGTGCACACA
GCCCAGCTTGGAGCGAACGACCTACACCGAACTGAGATACCTACAGCGTGAGCTATGAGAAAGCGCCACG
CTTCCCGAAGGGAGAAAGGCGGACAGGTATCCGGTAAGCGGCAGGGTCGGAACAGGAGAGCGCACGAGGG
AGCTTCCAGGGGGAAACGCCTGGTATCTTTATAGTCCTGTCGGGTTTCGCCACCTCTGACTTGAGCGTCG
ATTTTTGTGATGCTCGTCAGGGGGGCGGAGCCTATGGAAAAACGCCAGCAACGCGGCCTTTTTACGGTTC
CTGGCCTTTTGCTGGCCTTTTGCTCACATGTTCTTTCCTGCGTTATCCCCTGATTCTGTGGATAACCGTA
TTACCGCCTTTGAGTGAGCTGATACCGCTCGCCGCAGCCGAACGACCGAGCGCAGCGAGTCAGTGAGCGA
GGAAGCACGCGTCAAAAAACCCCTCAAGACCCGTTTAGAGGCCCCAAGGGGTTATGCTAGGCGCGCCGGA
TCCTAATACGACTCACTATAGGGAGATTTAGGTGACACTATAGAAGTGACCTTCAAATGGTTGTTACGCT
CCAATTCTTTTGAACAATAAATGCGAAGATAATACTTTATGGGAGAGACCTTTGGGATATGGAGCTTTCG
GAGTAGTTTGGTCAGTTTTTGATCCTAGAACTCGTAAAAAAGCAGCACTGAAACGAATACCGAATATATT
TCACAATACAGTTACCGCCAAACGATTATACCGTGAACTTTTCATTCTTTCGCACATCAAACATGAGAAT
ATAATTTCTCTTGTGGATATTGTCAAATCGGATCACAGCTTTATTAATGACGAAATATACATATTATGTG
ATTTTATGCAAACTGATCTCCATAAAATTATTGTTTCTCCTCAAGCGTTGTCAGTCGACCATGTCAAGGT
CTCCCTTTAGTGAGGGTTAATTCTCCCTATAGTGAGTCGTATTAGGATCCGGCGCGCCTAGCATAACCCC
TTGGGGCCTCTAAACGGGTCTTGAGGGGTTTTTTGACGCGTCGATTTCGGCCTATTGGTTAAAAAATGAG
CTGATTTAACAAAAATTTAACGCGAATTTTAACAAAATTCAGGGCGCAAGGGCTGCTAAAGGAAGCGGAA
CACGTAGAAAGCCAGTCCGCAGAAACGGTGCTGACCCCGGATGAATGTCAGCTACTGGGCTATCTGGACA
AGGGAAAACGCAAGCGCAAAGAGAAAGCAGGTAGCTTGCAGTGGGCTTACATGGCGATAGCTAGACTGGG
CGGTTTTATGGACAGCAAGCGAACCGGAATTGCCAGCTGGGGCGCCCTCTGGTAAGGTTGGGAAGCCCTG
CAAAGTAAACTGGATGGCTTTCTTGCCGCCAATGATCTGATGGCGCAGGGGATCAAGATCTGATCAAGAG
ACAGGATGAGGATCGTTTCGCATGATTGAACAAGATGGATTGCACGCAGGTTCTCCGGCCGCTTGGGTGG
AGAGGCTATTCGGCTATGACTGGGCACAACAGACAATCGGCTGCTCTGATGCCGCCGTGTTCCGGCTGTC
AGCGCAGGGGCGCCCGGTTCTTTTTGTCAAGACCGACCTGTCCGGTGCCCTGAATGAACTGCAGGACGAG
GCAGCGCGGCTATCGTGGCTGGCCACGACGGGCGTTCCTTGCGCAGCTGTGCTCGACGTTGTCACTGAAG
CGGGAAGGGACTGGCTGCTATTGGGCGAAGTGCCGGGGCAGGATCTCCTGTCATCCCACCTTGCTCCTGC
CGAGAAAGTATCCATCATGGCTGATGCAATGCGGCGGCTGCATACGCTTGATCCGGCTACCTGCCCATTC
GACCACCAAGCGAAACATCGCATCGAGCGAGCACGTACTCGGATGGAAGCCGGTCTTGTCGATCAGGATG
ATCTGGACGAAGAGCATCAGGGGCTCGCGCCAGCCGAACTGTTCGCCAGGCTCAAGGCGCGCATGCCCGA
CGGCGAGGATCTCGTCGTGACCCATGGCGATGCCTGCTTGCCGAATATCATGGTGGAAAATGGCCGCTTT
TCTGGATTCATCGACTGTGGCCGGCTGGGTGTGGCGGACCGCTATCAGGACATAGCGTTGGCTACCCGTG
ATATTGCTGAAGAGCTTGGCGGCGAATGGGCTGACCGCTTCCTCGTGCTTTACGGTATCGCCGCTCCCGA
TTCGCAGCGCATCGCCTTCTATCGCCTTCTTGACGAGTTCTTCTGAATTGAAAAAGGAAGAGTATGAGTA
TTCAACATTTCCGTGTCGCCCTTATTCCCTTTTTTGCGGCATTTTGCCTTCCTGTTTTTGCTCACCCAGA
AACGCTGGTGAAAGTAAAAGATGCTGAAGATCAGTTGGGTGCACGAGTGGGTTACATCGAACTGGATCTC
AACAGCGGTAAGATCCTTGAGAGTTTTCGCCCCGAAGAACGTTTTCCAATGATGAGCACTTTTAAAGTTC
TGCTATGTGGCGCGGTATTATCCCGTATTGACGCCGGGCAAGAGCAACTCGGTCGCCGCATACACTATTC
TCAGAATGACTTGGTTGAGTACTCACCAGTCACAGAAAAGCATCTTACGGATGGCATGACAGTAAGAGAA
TTATGCAGTGCTGCCATAACCATGAGTGATAACACTGCGGCCAACTTACTTCTGACAACGATCGGAGGAC
CGAAGGAGCTAACCGCTTTTTTGCACAACATGGGGGATCATGTAACTCGCCTTGATCGTTGGGAACCGGA
GCTGAATGAAGCCATACCAAACGACGAGCGTGACACCACGATGCCTGTAGCAATGGCAACAACGTTGCGC
AAACTATTAACTGGCGAACTACTTACTCTAGCTTCCCGGCAACAATTAATAGACTGGATGGAGGCGGATA
AAGTTGCAGGACCACTTCTGCGCTCGGCCCTTCCGGCTGGCTGGTTTATTGCTGATAAATCTGGAGCCGG
TGAGCGTGGGTCTCGCGGTATCATTGCAGCACTGGGGCCAGATGGTAAGCCCTCCCGTATCGTAGTTATC
TACACGACGGGGAGCCAGGCAACTATGGATGAACGAAATAGACAGATCGCTGAGATAGGTGCCTCACTGA
TTAAGCATTGGTAACTGTCAGACCAAGTTTACTCATATATACTTTAGATTGATTTAAAACTTCATTTTTA
ATTTAAAAGGATCTAGGTGAAGATCCTTTTTGATAATCTCATGACCAAAATCCCTTAACGTGAGTTTTCG
TTCCACTGAGCGTCAGACCCCGTAGAAAAGATC
Features (pLannotate 1.2.2; 13 found; start..end, strand, type, name):
     12..600     +  rep_origin     ori: high-copy-number ColE1/pMB1/pBR322/pUC origin of replication
    783..830     -  terminator     T7 terminator: transcription terminator for bacteriophage T7 RNA polymerase
    844..862     +  promoter       T7 promoter: promoter for bacteriophage T7 RNA polymerase
    866..884     +  promoter       SP6 promoter: promoter for bacteriophage SP6 RNA polymerase
    953..1267    +  CDS            nlk.2 (fragment): NLK2_XENLA - Also known as nlk From Xenopus laevis (African clawed frog).
   1264..1282    -  promoter       T3 promoter: promoter for bacteriophage T3 RNA polymerase
   1286..1304    -  promoter       T7 promoter: promoter for bacteriophage T7 RNA polymerase
   1318..1365    +  terminator     T7 terminator: transcription terminator for bacteriophage T7 RNA polymerase
   1372..1438    +  rep_origin     M13 ori (fragment): M13 bacteriophage origin of replication; arrow indicates direction of (+) strand synthesis
   1441..1740    +  CDS            tnpA (fragment): TN5P_ECOLX - Also known as tnp. Experimental evidence at protein level: Swiss-Prot protein existence level 1. Mediates transposition of transposon Tn5 by a 'cut and paste' mechanism. First, the monomeric transposase binds the 19 bp inverted DNA repeats flanking the transposon. Then, dimerization of the DNA- bound transposase creates a synaptic DNA complex. After nicking of the first DNA strand, excision of the transposon proceeds through a series of intermediates. The transposase then mediates the insertion of the transposon at a new site by strand transfer. The activity of the wild- type tran
   1772..2563    +  CDS            neo: KKA2_KLEPN - Also known as kan, nptII. Experimental evidence at protein level: Swiss-Prot protein existence level 1. Resistance to kanamycin, neomycin, paromomycin, ribostamycin, butirosin and gentamicin B. From Klebsiella pneumoniae.
   2567..2583    +  promoter       AmpR promoter (fragment): bla
   2584..3444    +  CDS            AmpR: β-lactamase; bla; confers resistance to ampicillin, carbenicillin, and related antibiotics
