[The description below was written by a language model from this plasmid's Addgene catalogue record and pLannotate feature annotations shown in this document.]
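Description:
pRRG319-nlk is a small, high-copy bacterial plasmid built on the pJC53.2 backbone, a T/A cloning vector designed for in vitro synthesis of double-stranded RNA and of sense or antisense riboprobes. It carries a 361 bp fragment of the Schmidtea mediterranea nemo-like kinase gene (nlk, also catalogued as h.109.4e). The fragment was inserted at Eam1105I-generated sites that were destroyed during cloning. The sequenced plasmid is about 3.6 kb, consistent with the stated backbone plus insert. It replicates in E. coli from a ColE1/pUC-type origin and is selected with both ampicillin (β-lactamase) and kanamycin (neo/nptII). The annotation also picks up a fragment of an M13/f1 origin and a partial Tn5 transposase sequence upstream of the kanamycin gene. The latter is most likely a remnant carried along with the Tn5-derived resistance cassette rather than a functional element.

The insert sits within a symmetrical set of phage promoters. Two convergent T7 promoters flank it, each backed by an outward-lying T7 terminator. Transcription from a template spanning both promoters therefore yields the two complementary strands, which can anneal into dsRNA for RNA interference. Nested inside these, an SP6 promoter on one side and a T3 promoter on the other allow strand-specific transcription, so that one polymerase gives a sense and the other an antisense probe for in situ hybridisation. The automated annotation labels the insert as a fragment of Xenopus nlk.2, which reflects sequence similarity among kinase homologues, since the catalogue identifies it as planarian. The construct is used for knockdown and expression analysis of nlk in planarians, and the associated study concerns head regeneration.
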