Addgene plasmid #99082: pRRG319-nlk
Purpose: dsRNA and riboprobe synthesis for Schmidtea mediterranea nemo-like kinase (also known as h.109.4e)
Depositing lab: Phillip Newmark. Depositing organization: University of Illinois at Urbana-Champaign. Publication: Follistatin antagonizes activin signaling and acts with notum to direct planarian head regeneration. Roberts-Galbraith RH, Newmark PA. Proc Natl Acad Sci U S A. 2013 Jan 22;110(4):1363-8. doi: 10.1073/pnas.1214053110. Epub 2013 Jan 7. PubMed 23297191.
Backbone
  Vector backbone: pJC53.2
  Backbone manufacturer: Phillip Newmark (Addgene plasmid # 26536)
  Backbone size w/o insert (bp): 3240
  Vector type: T/A Cloning Vector for dsRNA generation and the generation of sense and anti-sense probes
Growth in bacteria
  Bacterial resistance: Ampicillin and Kanamycin, 100 & 50 μg/mL
  Growth temperature: 37°C
  Growth strain: DH5alpha
  Copy number: High Copy
Gene/Insert
  Gene/Insert name: nemo-like kinase (also known as h.109.4e) in situ probe (alt names: AY066080.1 (Genbank); dd_Smed_v6_4172_0_2)
  Species: Schmidtea mediterranea
  Insert size (bp): 361
  Cloning method: Restriction Enzyme; 5′ cloning site Eam1105I (destroyed during cloning); 3′ cloning site Eam1105I (destroyed during cloning)
  Sequencing primers: 5′ Sp6; 3′ T3
Terms and licenses: Academic/Nonprofit Terms; Industry Terms: Not Available to Industry
Depositor comments: Cloning primers: F-CAAATGGTTGTTACGCTCCA R-GACATGGTCGACTGACAACG
How to cite: pRRG319-nlk was a gift from Phillip Newmark (Addgene plasmid # 99082 ; http://n2t.net/addgene:99082 ; RRID:Addgene_99082)
